Addgene plasmid #79445: pDGE63
Purpose: recipient plasmid [single nuclease]; p35S:Cas9, BASTA
Depositing lab: Johannes Stuttmann. Depositing organization: Martin-Luther-Universitaet Halle-Wittenberg, Faculty of Medicine. Publication: Generation of chromosomal deletions in dicotyledonous plants employing a user-friendly genome editing toolkit. Ordon J, Gantner J, Kemna J, Schwalgun L, Reschke M, Streubel J, Boch J, Stuttmann J. Plant J. 2016 Aug 31. doi: 10.1111/tpj.13319. PubMed 27579989.
Backbone
  Vector backbone: pVM_BGW-BpiI
  Vector type: Plant Expression, CRISPR
Growth in bacteria
  Bacterial resistance: Chloramphenicol and Spectinomycin, 25 & 50 μg/mL
  Growth temperature: 37°C
  Growth strain: ccdB Survival
  Copy number: High Copy
Gene/Insert
  Gene/Insert name: ccdB
  Insert size (bp): 1498
  Mutation: BsaI site eliminated
  Entrez Gene: ccdB(letD) (a.k.a. D616_p97105, Fpla045)
Terms and licenses: Academic/Nonprofit Terms; Industry Terms: Not Available to Industry
How to cite: pDGE63 was a gift from Johannes Stuttmann (Addgene plasmid # 79445 ; http://n2t.net/addgene:79445 ; RRID:Addgene_79445)
