[The description below was written by a language model from this plasmid's Addgene catalogue record and the feature table of its GenBank file.]
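Description:
pDGE63 is a 14,952 bp binary T-DNA vector for CRISPR/Cas9 genome editing in plants, built on the pVM_BGW-BpiI backbone and described as a single-nuclease "recipient" plasmid within a toolkit for generating chromosomal deletions in dicotyledonous plants. Outside the T-DNA borders it carries a high-copy ColE1/pUC-type origin with the pBR322 bom region for propagation in E. coli, the pVS1 oriV with RepA and StaA for replication and stable maintenance in Agrobacterium, and an aadA gene conferring spectinomycin/streptomycin resistance.

Between the nopaline-type left and right border repeats lie three modules. Next to the left border, a NOS promoter drives the Streptomyces hygroscopicus bar gene (phosphinothricin acetyltransferase) with a NOS terminator, giving BASTA/phosphinothricin selection of transformed plants. A CaMV 35S promoter drives Streptococcus pyogenes Cas9 carrying a C-terminal SV40 nuclear localization signal, again terminated by the NOS terminator. The third module is a placeholder cassette of about 1.5 kb containing a chloramphenicol resistance gene with its own cat promoter and the gyrase-poisoning toxin gene ccdB, from which a BsaI site has been removed. It sits immediately upstream of an annotated S. pyogenes guide RNA scaffold.

This arrangement suggests that the cassette is replaced by user-supplied guide sequences, with loss of ccdB providing counter-selection for successful assemblies in standard E. coli. The record does not spell out the cloning scheme, and no promoter for guide RNA expression is annotated in the feature table. Because the empty vector retains ccdB, it must be maintained in a ccdB-tolerant strain under chloramphenicol and spectinomycin selection.
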