LOCUS       Exported 14952 bp ds-DNA circular SYN 13-MAY-2021
DEFINITION  recipient plasmid [single nuclease]; p35S:Cas9, BASTA.
ACCESSION   .
VERSION     .
KEYWORDS    pDGE63
SOURCE      synthetic DNA construct
  ORGANISM  synthetic DNA construct
REFERENCE   1 (bases 1 to 14952)
  AUTHORS   Ordon J, Gantner J, Kemna J, Schwalgun L, Reschke M, Streubel J,
            Boch J, Stuttmann J
  TITLE     Generation of chromosomal deletions in dicotyledonous plants
            employing a user-friendly genome editing toolkit.
  JOURNAL   Plant J. 2016 Aug 31. doi: 10.1111/tpj.13319.
  PUBMED    27579989
REFERENCE   2 (bases 1 to 14952)
  AUTHORS   .
  TITLE     Direct Submission
  JOURNAL   Exported May 13, 2021 from SnapGene Server 1.1.58
            http://www.snapgene.com
FEATURES             Location/Qualifiers
     source          1..14952
                     /organism="synthetic DNA construct"
                     /mol_type="other DNA"
     misc_feature    266..290
                     /label=LB T-DNA repeat
                     /note="left border repeat from nopaline C58 T-DNA"
     terminator      333..585
                     /label=NOS terminator
                     /note="nopaline synthase terminator and poly(A) signal"
     CDS             complement(605..1156)
                     /codon_start=1
                     /gene="Streptomyces hygroscopicus bar"
                     /product="phosphinothricin acetyltransferase"
                     /label=BlpR
                     /note="confers resistance to bialophos or phosphinothricin"
                     /translation="MSPERRPADIRRATEADMPAVCTIVNHYIETSTVNFRTEPQEPQE
                     WTDDLVRLRERYPWLVAEVDGEVAGIAYAGPWKARNAYDWTAESTVYVSPRHQRTGLGS
                     TLYTHLLKSLEAQGFKSVVAVIGLPNDPSVRMHEALGYAPRGMLRAAGFKHGNWHDVGF
                     WQLDFSLPVPPRPVLPVTEI"
     promoter        complement(1199..1378)
                     /label=NOS promoter
                     /note="nopaline synthase promoter"
     terminator      1471..1723
                     /label=NOS terminator
                     /note="nopaline synthase terminator and poly(A) signal"
     CDS             complement(1739..1759)
                     /codon_start=1
                     /product="nuclear localization signal of SV40 (simian virus
                     40) large T antigen"
                     /label=SV40 NLS
                     /translation="PKKKRKV"
     CDS             complement(1772..5875)
                     /codon_start=1
                     /product="Cas9 (Csn1) endonuclease from the Streptococcus
                     pyogenes Type II CRISPR/Cas system"
                     /label=Cas9
                     /note="generates RNA-guided double strand breaks in DNA"
                     /translation="MDKKYSIGLDIGTNSVGWAVITDEYKVPSKKFKVLGNTDRHSIKK
                     NLIGALLFDSGETAEATRLKRTARRRYTRRKNRICYLQEIFSNEMAKVDDSFFHRLEES
                     FLVEEDKKHERHPIFGNIVDEVAYHEKYPTIYHLRKKLVDSTDKADLRLIYLALAHMIK
                     FRGHFLIEGDLNPDNSDVDKLFIQLVQTYNQLFEENPINASGVDAKAILSARLSKSRRL
                     ENLIAQLPGEKKNGLFGNLIALSLGLTPNFKSNFDLAEDAKLQLSKDTYDDDLDNLLAQ
                     IGDQYADLFLAAKNLSDAILLSDILRVNTEITKAPLSASMIKRYDEHHQDLTLLKALVR
                     QQLPEKYKEIFFDQSKNGYAGYIDGGASQEEFYKFIKPILEKMDGTEELLVKLNREDLL
                     RKQRTFDNGSIPHQIHLGELHAILRRQEDFYPFLKDNREKIEKILTFRIPYYVGPLARG
                     NSRFAWMTRKSEETITPWNFEEVVDKGASAQSFIERMTNFDKNLPNEKVLPKHSLLYEY
                     FTVYNELTKVKYVTEGMRKPAFLSGEQKKAIVDLLFKTNRKVTVKQLKEDYFKKIECFD
                     SVEISGVEDRFNASLGTYHDLLKIIKDKDFLDNEENEDILEDIVLTLTLFEDREMIEER
                     LKTYAHLFDDKVMKQLKRRRYTGWGRLSRKLINGIRDKQSGKTILDFLKSDGFANRNFM
                     QLIHDDSLTFKEDIQKAQVSGQGDSLHEHIANLAGSPAIKKGILQTVKVVDELVKVMGR
                     HKPENIVIEMARENQTTQKGQKNSRERMKRIEEGIKELGSQILKEHPVENTQLQNEKLY
                     LYYLQNGRDMYVDQELDINRLSDYDVDHIVPQSFLKDDSIDNKVLTRSDKNRGKSDNVP
                     SEEVVKKMKNYWRQLLNAKLITQRKFDNLTKAERGGLSELDKAGFIKRQLVETRQITKH
                     VAQILDSRMNTKYDENDKLIREVKVITLKSKLVSDFRKDFQFYKVREINNYHHAHDAYL
                     NAVVGTALIKKYPKLESEFVYGDYKVYDVRKMIAKSEQEIGKATAKYFFYSNIMNFFKT
                     EITLANGEIRKRPLIETNGETGEIVWDKGRDFATVRKVLSMPQVNIVKKTEVQTGGFSK
                     ESILPKRNSDKLIARKKDWDPKKYGGFDSPTVAYSVLVVAKVEKGKSKKLKSVKELLGI
                     TIMERSSFEKNPIDFLEAKGYKEVKKDLIIKLPKYSLFELENGRKRMLASAGELQKGNE
                     LALPSKYVNFLYLASHYEKLKGSPEDNEQKQLFVEQHKHYLDEIIEQISEFSKRVILAD
                     ANLDKVLSAYNKHRDKPIREQAENIIHLFTLTNLGAPAAFKYFDTTIDRKRYTSTKEVL
                     DATLIHQSITGLYETRIDLSQLGGD"
     promoter        complement(5966..6311)
                     /label=CaMV 35S promoter
                     /note="strong constitutive promoter from cauliflower mosaic
                     virus"
     primer_bind     complement(6003..6023)
                     /label=35S promoter
                     /note="CaMV 35S promoter, forward primer"
     promoter        6842..6944
                     /label=cat promoter
                     /note="promoter of the E. coli cat gene encoding
                     chloramphenicol acetyltransferase"
     CDS             6945..7604
                     /codon_start=1
                     /gene="cat"
                     /product="chloramphenicol acetyltransferase"
                     /label=CmR
                     /note="confers resistance to chloramphenicol"
                     /translation="MEKKITGYTTVDISQWHRKEHFEAFQSVAQCTYNQTVQLDITAFL
                     KTVKKNKHKFYPAFIHILARLMNAHPEFRMAMKDGELVIWDSVHPCYTVFHEQTETFSS
                     LWSEYHDDFRQFLHIYSQDVACYGENLAYFPKGFIENMFFVSANPWVSFTSFDLNVANM
                     DNFFAPVFTMGKYYTQGDKVLMPLAIQVHHAVCDGFHVGRMLNELQQYCDEWQGGA"
     primer_bind     complement(7011..7030)
                     /label=CAT-R
                     /note="Chloramphenicol resistance gene, reverse primer"
     CDS             7950..8255
                     /codon_start=1
                     /gene="ccdB"
                     /product="CcdB, a bacterial toxin that poisons DNA gyrase"
                     /label=ccdB
                     /note="Plasmids containing the ccdB gene cannot be
                     propagated in standard E. coli strains."
                     /translation="MQFKVYTYKRESRYRLFVDVQSDIIDTPGRRMVIPLASARLLSDK
                     VSRELYPVVHIGDESWRMMTTDMASVPVSVIGEEVADLSHRENDIKNAINLMFWGI"
     primer_bind     8134..8153
                     /label=ccdB-fwd
                     /note="ccdB gene, forward primer"
     misc_RNA        8293..8368
                     /label=gRNA scaffold
                     /note="guide RNA scaffold for the Streptococcus pyogenes
                     CRISPR/Cas9 system"
     misc_feature    8682..8706
                     /label=RB T-DNA repeat
                     /note="right border repeat from nopaline C58 T-DNA"
     CDS             10007..10636
                     /codon_start=1
                     /product="stability protein from the Pseudomonas plasmid
                     pVS1 (Heeb et al., 2000)"
                     /label=pVS1 StaA
                     /translation="MKVIAVLNQKGGSGKTTIATHLARALQLAGADVLLVDSDPQGSAR
                     DWAAVREDQPLTVVGIDRPTIDRDVKAIGRRDFVVIDGAPQAADLAVSAIKAADFVLIP
                     VQPSPYDIWATADLVELVKQRIEVTDGRLQAAFVVSRAIKGTRIGGEVAEALAGYELPI
                     LESRITQRVSYPGTAAAGTTVLESEPEGDAAREVQALAAEIKSKLI"
     CDS             11070..12137
                     /codon_start=1
                     /product="replication protein from the Pseudomonas plasmid
                     pVS1 (Heeb et al., 2000)"
                     /label=pVS1 RepA
                     /translation="GRKPSGPVQIGAALGDDLVEKLKAAQAAQRQRIEAEARPGESWQA
                     AADRIRKESRQPPAAGAPSIRKPPKGDEQPDFFVPMLYDVGTRDSRSIMDVAVFRLSKR
                     DRRAGEVIRYELPDGHVEVSAGPAGMASVWDYDLVLMAVSHLTESMNRYREGKGDKPGR
                     VFRPHVADVLKFCRRADGGKQKDDLVETCIRLNTTHVAMQRTKKAKNGRLVTVSEGEAL
                     ISRYKIVKSETGRPEYIEIELADWMYREITEGKNPDVLTVHPDYFLIDPGIGRFLYRLA
                     RRAAGKAEARWLFKTIYERSGSAGEFKKFCFTVRKLIGSNDLPEYDLKEEAGQAGPILV
                     MRYRNLIEGEASAGS"
     rep_origin      12203..12397
                     /label=pVS1 oriV
                     /note="origin of replication for the Pseudomonas plasmid
                     pVS1 (Heeb et al., 2000)"
     primer_bind     complement(12633..12655)
                     /label=pGEX 3'
                     /note="pGEX vectors, reverse primer"
     misc_feature    12741..12881
                     /label=bom
                     /note="basis of mobility region from pBR322"
     primer_bind     12796..12815
                     /label=pRS-marker
                     /note="pRS vectors, use to sequence yeast selectable
                     marker"
     primer_bind     complement(12896..12913)
                     /label=L4440
                     /note="L4440 vector, forward primer"
     rep_origin      complement(13067..13655)
                     /direction=LEFT
                     /label=ori
                     /note="high-copy-number ColE1/pMB1/pBR322/pUC origin of
                     replication"
     primer_bind     complement(13147..13166)
                     /label=pBR322ori-F
                     /note="pBR322 origin, forward primer"
     CDS             complement(13899..14690)
                     /codon_start=1
                     /gene="aadA"
                     /product="aminoglycoside adenylyltransferase (Murphy,
                     1985)"
                     /label=SmR
                     /note="confers resistance to spectinomycin and
                     streptomycin"
                     /translation="MGEAVIAEVSTQLSEVVGVIERHLEPTLLAVHLYGSAVDGGLKPH
                     SDIDLLVTVTVRLDETTRRALINDLLETSASPGESEILRAVEVTIVVHDDIIPWRYPAK
                     RELQFGEWQRNDILAGIFEPATIDIDLAILLTKAREHSVALVGPAAEELFDPVPEQDLF
                     EALNETLTLWNSPPDWAGDERNVVLTLSRIWYSAVTGKIAPKDVAADWAMERLPAQYQP
                     VILEARQAYLGQEEDRLASRADQLEEFVHYVKGEITKVVGK"
ORIGIN
        1 ttatgtccac tgggttcgtg cccgaattga tcacaggcag caacgctctg tcatcgttac
       61 aatcaacatg ctaccctccg cgagatcatc cgtgtttcaa acccggcagc ttagttgccg
      121 ttcttccgaa tagcatcggt aacatgagca aagtctgccg ccttacaacg gctctcccgc
      181 tgacgccgtc ccggactgat gggctgcctg tatcgagtgg tgattttgtg ccgagctgcc
      241 ggtcggggag ctgttggctg gctggtggca ggatatattg tggtgtaaac aaattgacgc
      301 ttagacaact taataacaca ttgcggaatt ccgatctagt aacatagatg acaccgcgcg
      361 cgataattta tcctagtttg cgcgctatat tttgttttct atcgcgtatt aaatgtataa
      421 ttgcgggact ctaatcataa aaacccatct cataaataac gtcatgcatt acatgttaat
      481 tattacatgc ttaacgtaat tcaacagaaa ttatatgata atcatcgcaa gaccggcaac
      541 aggattcaat cttaagaaac tttattgcca aatgtttgaa cgatctgctt gactctaggg
      601 gtcatcagat ttcggtgacg ggcaggaccg gacggggcgg caccggcagg ctgaagtcca
      661 gctgccagaa acccacgtca tgccagttcc cgtgcttgaa gccggccgcc cgcagcatgc
      721 cgcggggggc atatccgagc gcctcgtgca tgcgcacgct cgggtcgttg ggcagcccga
      781 tgacagcgac cacgctcttg aagccctgtg cctccaggga cttcagcagg tgggtgtaga
      841 gcgtggagcc cagtcccgtc cgctggtggc ggggggagac gtacacggtc gactcggccg
      901 tccagtcgta ggcgttgcgt gccttccagg ggcccgcgta ggcgatgccg gcgacctcgc
      961 cgtccacctc ggcgacgagc cagggatagc gctcccgcag acggacgagg tcgtccgtcc
     1021 actcctgcgg ttcctgcggc tcggtacgga agttgaccgt gcttgtctcg atgtagtggt
     1081 tgacgatggt gcagaccgcc ggcatgtccg cctcggtggc acggcggatg tcggccgggc
     1141 gtcgttctgg gctcatggta gatccccctc gatcgagttg agagtgaata tgagactcta
     1201 attggatacc gaggggaatt tatggaacgt cagtggagca tttttgacaa gaaatatttg
     1261 ctagctgata gtgaccttag gcgacttttg aacgcgcaat aatggtttct gacgtatgtg
     1321 cttagctcat taaactccag aaacccgcgg ctgagtggct ccttcaacgt tgcggttctg
     1381 tcagttccaa acgtaaaacg gcttgtcccg cgtcatcggc gggggtcata acgtgactcc
     1441 cttaattctc cgctcatgat tagtagcgtc gatctagtaa catagatgac accgcgcgcg
     1501 ataatttatc ctagtttgcg cgctatattt tgttttctat cgcgtattaa atgtataatt
     1561 gcgggactct aatcataaaa acccatctca taaataacgt catgcattac atgttaatta
     1621 ttacatgctt aacgtaattc aacagaaatt atatgataat catcgcaaga ccggcaacag
     1681 gattcaatct taagaaactt tattgccaaa tgtttgaacg atctgcttga caagctcaca
     1741 ccttcctctt cttcttgggg tcagccctgc tgtctccacc gagctgagag aggtcgattc
     1801 ttgtttcata gagccccgta attgactgat gaatcagtgt ggcgtccagg acctcctttg
     1861 tagaggtgta ccgctttctg tctatggtgg tgtcgaagta cttgaaggct gcaggcgcgc
     1921 ccaagttggt cagagtaaac aagtggataa tgttttctgc ctgctccctg atgggcttat
     1981 ccctgtgctt attgtaagca gaaagcacct tatcgaggtt agcgtcggcg aggatcactc
     2041 ttttggagaa ttcgcttatt tgctcgatga tctcatcaag gtagtgtttg tgttgttcca
     2101 cgaacagctg cttctgctca ttatcttcgg gagatccttt gagcttttca tagtggctgg
     2161 ccagatacaa gaaattaacg tatttagagg gcagtgccag ctcgttacct ttctgcagct
     2221 cgcccgcact agcgagcatt cgtttccggc cgttttcaag ctcaaagaga gagtacttgg
     2281 gaagcttaat gatgaggtct tttttgacct ctttatatcc tttcgcctcg agaaagtcga
     2341 tggggttttt ttcgaagctt gatcgctcca tgattgtgat gcccagcagt tccttgacgc
     2401 ttttgagttt tttagacttc cctttctcca ctttggccac aaccagtaca ctgtaagcga
     2461 ctgtaggaga atcgaatccg ccgtatttct tggggtccca atcttttttg cgtgcgatca
     2521 gcttgtcgct gttccttttc gggaggatac tttccttgga gaagcctccg gtctgtactt
     2581 cggtcttttt aacgatgttc acctgcggca tggacaggac cttccggact gtcgcgaaat
     2641 ccctaccctt gtcccacacg atttctcctg tttctccgtt tgtttcgata agtggtcgct
     2701 tccgaatctc tccattggcc agtgtaatct cggtcttgaa aaaattcata atattgctgt
     2761 aaaagaagta cttagcggtg gccttgccta tttcctgctc agactttgcg atcattttcc
     2821 taacatcgta cactttatag tctccgtaaa caaattcaga ttcaagcttg ggatattttt
     2881 tgataagtgc agtgcctacc actgcattca ggtaggcatc atgcgcatgg tggtaattgt
     2941 tgatctctct caccttataa aactgaaagt cctttctgaa atctgaaacc agcttagact
     3001 tcagagtaat aactttcacc tctcgaatca gtttgtcatt ttcatcgtac ttggtgttca
     3061 tgcgtgaatc gagaatttgg gccacgtgct tggtgatctg gcgtgtctca acaagctgcc
     3121 ttttgatgaa gccggcttta tccaactcag acaggccacc tcgttcagcc ttagtcagat
     3181 tatcgaactt ccgttgtgtg atcagtttgg cgttcagcag ctgccgccaa taatttttca
     3241 ttttcttgac aacttcttct gaggggacgt tatcactctt ccctctattt ttatcggatc
     3301 ttgtcaacac tttattatca atagaatcat ctttgagaaa agactggggc acgatatgat
     3361 ccacgtcgta gtcggagagc cgattgatgt ccagttcctg atccacgtac atgtccctgc
     3421 cgttctgcag gtagtacagg tagagcttct cattctgaag ctgggtgttt tcaactgggt
     3481 gttccttaag gatttgggac cccagttctt ttataccctc ttcaatcctc ttcatccttt
     3541 ccctactgtt cttctgtccc ttctgggtag tttggttctc tcgggccatc tcgataacga
     3601 tattctcggg cttatgcctt cccattactt tgacgagttc atccacgacc ttaacggtct
     3661 gcagtattcc ctttttgata gctgggctac ctgcaagatt agcgatgtgc tcgtggagac
     3721 tgtccccctg gccagaaact tgtgctttct ggatgtcctc cttaaaggtg agagagtcat
     3781 catggatcaa ctgcatgaag ttccggttgg caaatccatc ggacttaaga aaatccagga
     3841 ttgtctttcc actctgcttg tctcggatcc cattgatcag ttttcttgac agccgccccc
     3901 atcctgtata tcggcgcctc ttgagctgtt tcatgacttt gtcgtcgaag agatgagcgt
     3961 aagttttcaa gcgttcttca atcatctccc tatcttcaaa caacgtaagg gtgaggacaa
     4021 tgtcctcaag aatgtcctcg ttctcctcat tgtccaggaa gtccttgtct ttaatgattt
     4081 tcaggagatc gtgatacgtt cccagggatg cgttgaagcg atcctccact ccgctgattt
     4141 caacagagtc gaaacattca atctttttga aataatcttc tttgagctgt ttcacggtaa
     4201 ctttccggtt cgtcttgaag aggaggtcca cgatagcttt cttctgctct ccagacagga
     4261 atgctggctt tctcatccct tctgtgacgt atttgacctt ggtgagctcg ttataaactg
     4321 tgaagtactc gtacagcaga gagtgtttag gaagcacctt ttcgttaggc agatttttat
     4381 caaagttagt catcctttcg atgaaggact gggcagaggc ccccttatcc acgacttcct
     4441 cgaagttcca gggagtgata gtctcttctg atttgcgagt catccacgcg aatctggaat
     4501 ttccccgggc gagggggcct acatagtagg gtatccgaaa tgtgaggatt ttctcaatct
     4561 tttccctgtt atctttcaaa aaggggtaga aatcctcttg ccgcctgagg atagcgtgca
     4621 gttcgcccag gtgaatctgg tgggggatgc ttccattgtc gaaagtgcgc tgtttgcgca
     4681 acagatcttc tctgttaagc tttaccagca gctcctcggt gccgtccatt ttttccaaga
     4741 tgggcttaat aaatttgtaa aattcctcct ggcttgctcc gccgtcaatg tatccggcgt
     4801 agccattttt agactgatcg aagaaaattt ccttgtactt ctcaggcagt tgctgtctga
     4861 caagggcctt cagcaaagtc aagtcttggt ggtgctcatc atagcgcttg atcatactag
     4921 cgctcagcgg agctttggtg atctccgtgt tcactcgcag aatatcactc agcagaatgg
     4981 cgtctgacag gttctttgcc gccaaaaaaa ggtctgcgta ctggtcgccg atctgggcca
     5041 gcagattgtc gagatcatca tcgtaggtgt ctttgctcag ttgaagcttg gcatcttcgg
     5101 ccaggtcgaa gttagattta aagttggggg tcagcccgag tgacagggcg ataagattac
     5161 caaacaggcc gttcttcttc tccccaggga gctgtgcgat gaggttttcg agccgccggg
     5221 atttggacag cctagcgctc aggattgctt tggcgtcaac tccggatgcg ttgatcgggt
     5281 tctcttcgaa aagctgattg taagtctgaa ccagttggat aaagagtttg tcgacatcgc
     5341 tgttgtctgg gttcaggtcc ccctcgatga ggaagtgtcc ccgaaatttg atcatatgcg
     5401 ccagcgcgag atagatcaac cgcaagtcag ccttatcagt actgtctaca agcttcttcc
     5461 tcagatgata tatggttggg tacttttcat ggtacgccac ctcgtccacg atattgccaa
     5521 agattgggtg gcgctcgtgc tttttatcct cctccaccaa aaaggactcc tccagcctat
     5581 ggaagaaaga gtcatccacc ttagccatct cattactaaa gatctcctgc aggtagcaga
     5641 tccgattctt tctgcgggta tatctgcgcc gtgctgttct tttgagccgc gtggcttcgg
     5701 ccgtctcccc ggagtcgaac aggagggcgc caatgaggtt cttctttatg ctgtggcgat
     5761 cggtattgcc cagaactttg aattttttgc tcggcacctt gtactcgtcc gtaatgacgg
     5821 cccagccgac gctgtttgtg ccgatatcga gcccaatgga gtacttcttg tccattgtat
     5881 cgataattgt aaatgtaatt gtaatgttgt ttgttgtttg ttgttgttgg taattgttgt
     5941 aaaaatgagc tcttatactc gagcgtgtcc tctccaaatg aaatgaactt ccttatatag
     6001 aggaagggtc ttgcgaagga tagtgggatt gtgcgtcatc ccttacgtca gtggagatgt
     6061 cacatcaatc cacttgcttt gtagacgtgg ttggaacctc ttctttttcc acgatgctcc
     6121 tcgtgggtgg gggtccatct ttgggaccac tgtcggcaga gagatcttga atgatagcct
     6181 ttcctttatc gcaatgatgg catttgtagg agccaccttc cttttctact gtcctttcga
     6241 tgaagtgaca gatagctggg caatggaatc cgaggaggtt tcccgaaatt atcctttgtt
     6301 gaaaagtctc aatagccctt tgatcttctg agactgtatc tttgacattt ttggagtaga
     6361 ccagagtgtc gtgctccacc atgttatcac atcaatccac ttgctttgta gacgtggttg
     6421 gaacctcttc tttttccacg atgctcctcg tgggtggggg tccatctttg ggaccactgt
     6481 cggcagagag atcttgaatg atagcctttc ctttatcgca atgatggcat ttgtaggagc
     6541 caccttcctt ttctactgtc ctttcgatga agtgacagat agctgggcaa tggaatccga
     6601 ggaggtttcc cgaaattatc ctttgttgaa aagtctcaat agccctttga tcttctgaga
     6661 ctgtatcttt gacatttttg gagtagacca gagtgtcgtg ctccaccatg ttgacctcca
     6721 agcttgaatt cttgctaagt tgaaaacaat cttcaaaagt cccacatcgc ttagataaga
     6781 aaacgaagct gagtttatat acagctagag tcgaagtagt gattgaagtc ttctgagacg
     6841 ttgatcggca cgtaagaggt tccaactttc accataatga aataagatca ctaccgggcg
     6901 tattttttga gttatcgaga ttttcaggag ctaaggaagc taaaatggag aaaaaaatca
     6961 ctggatatac caccgttgat atatcccaat ggcatcgtaa agaacatttt gaggcatttc
     7021 agtcagttgc tcaatgtacc tataaccaga ccgttcagct ggatattacg gcctttttaa
     7081 agaccgtaaa gaaaaataag cacaagtttt atccggcctt tattcacatt cttgcccgcc
     7141 tgatgaatgc tcatccggaa ttccgtatgg caatgaaaga cggtgagctg gtgatatggg
     7201 atagtgttca cccttgttac accgttttcc atgagcaaac tgaaacgttt tcatcgctct
     7261 ggagtgaata ccacgacgat ttccggcagt ttctacacat atattcgcaa gatgtggcgt
     7321 gttacggtga aaacctggcc tatttcccta aagggtttat tgagaatatg tttttcgtct
     7381 cagccaatcc ctgggtgagt ttcaccagtt ttgatttaaa cgtggccaat atggacaact
     7441 tcttcgcccc cgttttcacc atgggcaaat attatacgca aggcgacaag gtgctgatgc
     7501 cgctggcgat tcaggttcat catgccgtct gtgatggctt ccatgtcggc agaatgctta
     7561 atgaattaca acagtactgc gatgagtggc aggggggggc gtaaacgctc gcgtggatcc
     7621 ggcttactaa aagccagata acagtatgcg tatttgcgcg ctgatttttg cggtataaga
     7681 atatatactg atatgtatac ccgaagtatg tcaaaaagag gtatgctatg aagcagcgta
     7741 ttacagtgac agttgacagc gacagctatc agttgctcaa ggcatatatg atgtcaatat
     7801 ctccggtctg gtaagcacaa ccatgcagaa tgaagcccgt cgtctgcgtg ccgaacgctg
     7861 gaaagcggaa aatcaggaag ggatggctga ggtcgcccgg tttattgaaa tgaacggctc
     7921 ttttgctgac gagaacaggg gctggtgaaa tgcagtttaa ggtttacacc tataaaagag
     7981 agagccgtta tcgtctgttt gtggatgtac agagtgatat tattgacacg cccgggcgac
     8041 ggatggtgat ccccctggcc agtgcacgtc tgctgtcaga taaagtctcc cgtgaacttt
     8101 acccggtggt gcatatcggg gatgaaagct ggcgcatgat gaccaccgat atggccagtg
     8161 tgccggtttc cgttatcggg gaagaagtgg ctgatctcag ccaccgcgaa aatgacatca
     8221 aaaacgccat taacctgatg ttctggggaa tataaatgtc aggctccctt atacacagcc
     8281 agtcgaagac ttgttttaga gctagaaata gcaagttaaa ataaggctag tccgttatca
     8341 acttgaaaaa gtggcaccga gtcggtgctt ttttttgctt ccatgctaga gtccgcaaaa
     8401 atcaccagtc tctctctaca aatctatctc tctctatttt tctccagaat aatgtgtgag
     8461 tagttcccag ataagggaat tagggttctt atagggtttc gctcatgtgt tgagcatata
     8521 agaaaccctt agtatgtatt tgtatttgta aaatacttct atcaataaaa tttctaattc
     8581 ctaaaaccaa aatccagtga cctgcaggca tgcgacgtcg agcttagctt gagcttggat
     8641 cagattgtcg tttcccgcct tcagtttaaa ctatcagtgt ttgacaggat atattggcgg
     8701 gtaaacctaa gagaaaagag cgtttattag aataatcgga tatttaaaag ggcgtgaaaa
     8761 ggtttatccg ttcgtccatt tgtatgtgca tgccaaccac agggttcccc tcgggatcaa
     8821 agtactttga tccaacccct ccgctgctat agtgcagtcg gcttctgacg ttcagtgcag
     8881 ccgtgttctg aaaacgacat gtcgcacaag tcctaagtta cgcgacaggc tgccgccctg
     8941 cccttttcct ggcgttttct tgtcgcgtgt tttagtcgca taaagtagaa tacttgcgac
     9001 tagaaccgga gacattacgc catgaacaag agcgccgccg ctggcctgct gggctatgcc
     9061 cgcgtcagca ccgacgacca ggacttgacc aaccaacggg ccgaactgca cgcggccggc
     9121 tgcaccaagc tgttttccga gaagatcacc ggcaccaggc gcgaccgccc ggagctggcc
     9181 aggatgcttg accacctacg ccctggcgac gttgtgacag tgaccaggct agaccgcctg
     9241 gcccgcagca cccgcgacct actggacatt gccgagcgca tccaggaggc cggcgcgggc
     9301 ctgcgtagcc tggcagagcc gtgggccgac accaccacgc cggccggccg catggtgttg
     9361 accgtgttcg ccggcattgc cgagttcgag cgttccctaa tcatcgaccg cacccggagc
     9421 gggcgcgagg ccgccaaggc ccgaggcgtg aagtttggcc cccgccctac cctcaccccg
     9481 gcacagatcg cgcacgcccg cgagctgatc gaccaggaag gccgcaccgt gaaagaggcg
     9541 gctgcactgc ttggcgtgca tcgctcgacc ctgtaccgcg cacttgagcg cagcgaggaa
     9601 gtgacgccca ccgaggccag gcggcgcggt gccttccgtg aggacgcatt gaccgaggcc
     9661 gacgccctgg cggccgccga gaatgaacgc caagaggaac aagcatgaaa ccgcaccagg
     9721 acggccagga cgaaccgttt ttcattaccg aagagatcga ggcggagatg atcgcggccg
     9781 ggtacgtgtt cgagccgccc gcgcacgtct caaccgtgcg gctgcatgaa atcctggccg
     9841 gtttgtctga tgccaagctg gcggcctggc cggccagctt ggccgctgaa gaaaccgagc
     9901 gccgccgtct aaaaaggtga tgtgtatttg agtaaaacag cttgcgtcat gcggtcgctg
     9961 cgtatatgat gcgatgagta aataaacaaa tacgcaaggg gaacgcatga aggttatcgc
    10021 tgtacttaac cagaaaggcg ggtcaggcaa gacgaccatc gcaacccatc tagcccgcgc
    10081 cctgcaactc gccggggccg atgttctgtt agtcgattcc gatccccagg gcagtgcccg
    10141 cgattgggcg gccgtgcggg aagatcaacc gctaaccgtt gtcggcatcg accgcccgac
    10201 gattgaccgc gacgtgaagg ccatcggccg gcgcgacttc gtagtgatcg acggagcgcc
    10261 ccaggcggcg gacttggctg tgtccgcgat caaggcagcc gacttcgtgc tgattccggt
    10321 gcagccaagc ccttacgaca tatgggccac cgccgacctg gtggagctgg ttaagcagcg
    10381 cattgaggtc acggatggaa ggctacaagc ggcctttgtc gtgtcgcggg cgatcaaagg
    10441 cacgcgcatc ggcggtgagg ttgccgaggc gctggccggg tacgagctgc ccattcttga
    10501 gtcccgtatc acgcagcgcg tgagctaccc aggcactgcc gccgccggca caaccgttct
    10561 tgaatcagaa cccgagggcg acgctgcccg cgaggtccag gcgctggccg ctgaaattaa
    10621 atcaaaactc atttgagtta atgaggtaaa gagaaaatga gcaaaagcac aaacacgcta
    10681 agtgccggcc gtccgagcgc acgcagcagc aaggctgcaa cgttggccag cctggcagac
    10741 acgccagcca tgaagcgggt caactttcag ttgccggcgg aggatcacac caagctgaag
    10801 atgtacgcgg tacgccaagg caagaccatt accgagctgc tatctgaata catcgcgcag
    10861 ctaccagagt aaatgagcaa atgaataaat gagtagatga attttagcgg ctaaaggagg
    10921 cggcatggaa aatcaagaac aaccaggcac cgacgccgtg gaatgcccca tgtgtggagg
    10981 aacgggcggt tggccaggcg taagcggctg ggttgtctgc cggccctgca atggcactgg
    11041 aacccccaag cccgaggaat cggcgtgacg gtcgcaaacc atccggcccg gtacaaatcg
    11101 gcgcggcgct gggtgatgac ctggtggaga agttgaaggc cgcgcaggcc gcccagcggc
    11161 aacgcatcga ggcagaagca cgccccggtg aatcgtggca agcggccgct gatcgaatcc
    11221 gcaaagaatc ccggcaaccg ccggcagccg gtgcgccgtc gattaggaag ccgcccaagg
    11281 gcgacgagca accagatttt ttcgttccga tgctctatga cgtgggcacc cgcgatagtc
    11341 gcagcatcat ggacgtggcc gttttccgtc tgtcgaagcg tgaccgacga gctggcgagg
    11401 tgatccgcta cgagcttcca gacgggcacg tagaggtttc cgcagggccg gccggcatgg
    11461 ccagtgtgtg ggattacgac ctggtactga tggcggtttc ccatctaacc gaatccatga
    11521 accgataccg ggaagggaag ggagacaagc ccggccgcgt gttccgtcca cacgttgcgg
    11581 acgtactcaa gttctgccgg cgagccgatg gcggaaagca gaaagacgac ctggtagaaa
    11641 cctgcattcg gttaaacacc acgcacgttg ccatgcagcg tacgaagaag gccaagaacg
    11701 gccgcctggt gacggtatcc gagggtgaag ccttgattag ccgctacaag atcgtaaaga
    11761 gcgaaaccgg gcggccggag tacatcgaga tcgagctagc tgattggatg taccgcgaga
    11821 tcacagaagg caagaacccg gacgtgctga cggttcaccc cgattacttt ttgatcgatc
    11881 ccggcatcgg ccgttttctc taccgcctgg cacgccgcgc cgcaggcaag gcagaagcca
    11941 gatggttgtt caagacgatc tacgaacgca gtggcagcgc cggagagttc aagaagttct
    12001 gtttcaccgt gcgcaagctg atcgggtcaa atgacctgcc ggagtacgat ttgaaggagg
    12061 aggcggggca ggctggcccg atcctagtca tgcgctaccg caacctgatc gagggcgaag
    12121 catccgccgg ttcctaatgt acggagcaga tgctagggca aattgcccta gcaggggaaa
    12181 aaggtcgaaa aggtgtcttt cctgtggata gcacgtacat tgggaaccca aagccgtaca
    12241 ttgggaaccg gaacccgtac attgggaacc caaagccgta cattgggaac cggtcacaca
    12301 tgtaagtgac tgatataaaa gagaaaaaag gcgatttttc cgcctaaaac tctttaaaac
    12361 ttattaaaac tcttaaaacc cgcctggcct gtgcataact gtctggccag cgcacagccg
    12421 aagagctgca aaaagcgcct acccttcggt cgctgcgctc cctacgcccc gccgcttcgc
    12481 gtcggcctat cgcggccgct ggccgctcaa aaatggctgg cctacggcca ggcaatctac
    12541 cagggcgcgg acaagccgcg ccgtcgccac tcgaccgccg gcgcccacat caaggcaccc
    12601 tgcctcgcgc gtttcggtga tgacggtgaa aacctctgac acatgcagct cccggagacg
    12661 gtcacagctt gtctgtaagc ggatgccggg agcagacaag cccgtcaggg cgcgtcagcg
    12721 ggtgttggcg ggtgtcgggg cgcagccatg acccagtcac gtagcgatag cggagtgtat
    12781 actggcttaa ctatgcggca tcagagcaga ttgtactgag agtgcaccat atgcggtgtg
    12841 aaataccgca cagatgcgta aggagaaaat accgcatcag gcgctcttcc gcttcctcgc
    12901 tcactgactc gctgcgctcg gtcgttcggc tgcggcgagc ggtatcagct cactcaaagg
    12961 cggtaatacg gttatccaca gaatcagggg ataacgcagg aaagaacatg tgagcaaaag
    13021 gccagcaaaa ggccaggaac cgtaaaaagg ccgcgttgct ggcgtttttc cataggctcc
    13081 gcccccctga cgagcatcac aaaaatcgac gctcaagtca gaggtggcga aacccgacag
    13141 gactataaag ataccaggcg tttccccctg gaagctccct cgtgcgctct cctgttccga
    13201 ccctgccgct taccggatac ctgtccgcct ttctcccttc gggaagcgtg gcgctttctc
    13261 atagctcacg ctgtaggtat ctcagttcgg tgtaggtcgt tcgctccaag ctgggctgtg
    13321 tgcacgaacc ccccgttcag cccgaccgct gcgccttatc cggtaactat cgtcttgagt
    13381 ccaacccggt aagacacgac ttatcgccac tggcagcagc cactggtaac aggattagca
    13441 gagcgaggta tgtaggcggt gctacagagt tcttgaagtg gtggcctaac tacggctaca
    13501 ctagaaggac agtatttggt atctgcgctc tgctgaagcc agttaccttc ggaaaaagag
    13561 ttggtagctc ttgatccggc aaacaaacca ccgctggtag cggtggtttt tttgtttgca
    13621 agcagcagat tacgcgcaga aaaaaaggat ctcaagaaga tcctttgatc ttttctacgg
    13681 ggtctgacgc tcagtggaac gaaaactcac gttaagggat tttggtcatg catgatatat
    13741 ctcccaattt gtgtagggct tattatgcac gcttaaaaat aataaaagca gacttgacct
    13801 gatagtttgg ctgtgagcaa ttatgtgctt agtgcatcta atcgcttgag ttaacgccgg
    13861 cgaagcggcg tcggcttgaa cgaatttcta gctagacatt atttgccgac taccttggtg
    13921 atctcgcctt tcacgtagtg gacaaattct tccaactgat ctgcgcgcga ggccaagcga
    13981 tcttcttctt gtccaagata agcctgtcta gcttcaagta tgacgggctg atactgggcc
    14041 ggcaggcgct ccattgccca gtcggcagcg acatccttcg gcgcgatttt gccggttact
    14101 gcgctgtacc aaatgcggga caacgtaagc actacatttc gctcatcgcc agcccagtcg
    14161 ggcggcgagt tccatagcgt taaggtttca tttagcgcct caaatagatc ctgttcagga
    14221 accggatcaa agagttcctc cgccgctgga cctaccaagg caacgctatg ttctcttgct
    14281 tttgtcagca agatagccag atcaatgtcg atcgtggctg gctcgaagat acctgcaaga
    14341 atgtcattgc gctgccattc tccaaattgc agttcgcgct tagctggata acgccacgga
    14401 atgatgtcgt cgtgcacaac aatggtgact tctacagcgc ggagaatctc gctctctcca
    14461 ggggaagccg aagtttccaa aaggtcgttg atcaaagctc gccgcgttgt ttcatcaagc
    14521 cttacggtca ccgtaaccag caaatcaata tcactgtgtg gcttcaggcc gccatccact
    14581 gcggagccgt acaaatgtac ggccagcaac gtcggttcga gatggcgctc gatgacgcca
    14641 actacctctg atagttgagt cgatacttcg gcgatcaccg cttcccccat gatgtttaac
    14701 tttgttttag ggcgactgcc ctgctgcgta acatcgttgc tgctccataa catcaaacat
    14761 cgacccacgg cgtaacgcgc ttgctgcttg gatgcccgag gcatagactg taccccaaaa
    14821 aaacatgtca taacaagaag ccatgaaaac cgccactgcg ccgttaccac cgctgcgttc
    14881 ggtcaaggtt ctggaccagt tgcgtgacgg cagttacgct acttgcatta cagcttacga
    14941 accgaacgag gc
//
