>Addgene plasmid #79445 | pDGE63 | addgene partial sequence | sequence record 154405 | CAT-R 5'-GCAACTGACTGAAATGCCTC-3'
ATGCCATTGGGATATATCAACGGTGGTATATCCAGTGATTTTTTTCTCCATTTTAGCTTCCTTAGCTCCT
GAAAATCTCGATAACTCAAAAAATACGCCCGGTAGTGATCTTATTTCATTATGGTGAAAGTTGGAACCTC
TTACGTGCCGATCAACGTCTCAGAAGACTTCAATCACTACTTCGACTCTAGCTGTATATAAACTCAGCTT
CGTTTTCTTATCTAAGCGATGTGGGACTTTTGAAGATTGTTTTCAACTTAGCAAGAATTCAAGCTTGGAG
GTCAACATGGTGGAGCACGACACTCTGGTCTACTCCAAAAATGTCAAAGATACAGTCTCAGAAGATCAAA
GGGCTATTGAGACTTTTCAACAAAGGATAATTTCGGGAAACCTCCTCGGATTCCATTGCCCAGCTATCTG
TCACTTCATCGAAAGGACAGTAGAAAAGGAAGGTGGCTCCTACAAATGCCATCATTGCGATAAAGGAAAG
GCTATCATTCAAGATCTCTCTGCCGACAGTGGTCCCAAAGATGGACCCCCACCCACGAGGAGCATCGTGG
AAAAAGAAGAGGTTCCAACCACGTCTACAAAGCAAGTGGATTGATGTGATAACATGGTGGAGCACGACAC
TCTGGTCTACTCCAAAAATGTCAAAGATACAGTCTCAGAAGATCAAAGGGCTATTGAGACTTTTCAACAA
AGGATAATTTCGGGAAACCTCCTCGGATTCCATTGCCCAGCTATCTGTCACTTCATCGAAAGGACAGTAG
AAAAGGAAGGTGGCTCCTACAAATGCCATCATTGCGATAAAGGAAAGGCTATCATTCAAGATCTCTCTGC
CGACAGTGGTCCCAAAGATGGACCCCCACCCACGAGGAGCATCGTGGAAAA
