>Addgene plasmid #79445 | pDGE63 | addgene partial sequence | sequence record 154406 | ccdB-Fwd 5'-GCATGATGACCACCGATATG-3'
GGTTTCCGTTATCGGGGAAGAAGTGGCTGATCTCAGCCACCGCGAAAATGACATCAAAAACGCCATTAAC
CTGATGTTCTGGGGAATATAAATGTCAGGCTCCCTTATACACAGCCAGTCGAAGACTTGTTTTAGAGCTA
GAAATAGCAAGTTAAAATAAGGCTAGTCCGTTATCAACTTGAAAAAGTGGCACCGAGTCGGTGCTTTTTT
TTGCTTCCATGCTAGAGTCCGCAAAAATCACCAGTCTCTCTCTACAAATCTATCTCTCTCTATTTTTCTC
CAGAATAATGTGTGAGTAGTTCCCAGATAAGGGAATTAGGGTTCTTATAGGGTTTCGCTCATGTGTTGAG
CATATAAGAAACCCTTAGTATGTATTTGTATTTGTAAAATACTTCTATCAATAAAATTTCTAATTCCTAA
AACCAAAATCCAGTGACCTGCAGGCATGCGACGTCGAGCTTAGCTTGAGCTTGGATCAGATTGTCGTTTC
CCGCCTTCAGTTTAAACTATCAGTGTTTGACAGGATATATTGGCGGGTAAACCTAAGAGAAAAGAGCGTT
TATTAGAATAATCGGATATTTAAAAGGGCGTGAAAAGGTTTATCCGTTCGTCCATTTGTATGTGCATGCC
AACCACAGGGTTCCCCTCGGGATCAAAGTACTTT
