>Addgene plasmid #79445 | pDGE63 | addgene partial sequence | sequence record 154407 | NOS-F 5'-GCGTTCAAAAGTCGCCTAAG-3'
GCAAATATTTCTTGTCAAAAATGCTCCACTGACGTTCCATAAATTCCCCTCGGTATCCAATTAGAGTCTC
ATATTCACTCTCAACTCGATCGAGGGGATCTACCATGAGCCCAGAACGACGCCCGGCCGACATCCGCCGT
GCCACCGAGGCGGACATGCCGGCGGTCTGCACCATCGTCAACCACTACATCGAGACAAGCACGGTCAACT
TCCGTACCGAGCCGCAGGAACCGCAGGAGTGGACGGACGACCTCGTCCGTCTGCGGGAGCGCTATCCCTG
GCTCGTCGCCGAGGTGGACGGCGAGGTCGCCGGCATCGCCTACGCGGGTCCCTGGAAGGCACGCAACGCC
TACGACTGGACGGCCGAGTCGACCGTGTACGTCTCCCCCCGCCACCAGCGGACGGGACTGGGCTCCACGC
TCTACACCCACCTGCTGAAGTCCCTGGAGGCACAGGGCTTCAAGAGCGTGGTCGCTGTCATCGGGCTGCC
CAACGACCCGAGCGTGCGCATGCACGAGGCGCTCGGATATGCCCCCCGCGGCATGCTGCGGGCGGCCGGC
TTCAAGCACGGGAACTGGCATGACGTGGGTTTCTGGCAGCTGGACTTCAGCCTGCCGGTGCCGCCCCGTC
CGGTCCTGCCCGTCACCGAAATCTGATGACCCCTAGAGTCAAGCAGATCGTTCAAACATTTGGCAATAAA
GTTTCTTAAGATTGAATCCTGTTGCCGGTCTTGCGATGATTATCATATAATTTCTGTTGAATTACGTTAA
GCATGTAATAATTAACATGTAATGCATGACGTTATTTATGAGATGGGTTTTTATGATTAGAGTCCCGCAA
TTATACATTTAATACGCGATAGAAAACAAAATATAGCGCGCAAACTAGGATAAATTATCGCGCGCGGTGT
CATCTATGTTACTAGATCGGAATTCCGCAATGTGTTATTAAGTTGTCTAAGCGTCAATTTGTTTACACC
